>Addgene plasmid #115411 | AAEL017410 MIP R | addgene full sequence | sequence record 221081 | Addgene NGS Result
GTGTGTCAGTTAGGGTGTGGAAAGTCCCCAGGCTCCCCAGCAGGCAGAAGTATGCAAAGCATGCATCTCA
ATTAGTCAGCAACCAGGTGTGGAAAGTCCCCAGGCTCCCCAGCAGGCAGAAGTATGCAAAGCATGCATCT
CAATTAGTCAGCAACCATAGTCCCGCCCCTAACTCCGCCCATCCCGCCCCTAACTCCGCCCAGTTCCGCC
CATTCTCCGCCCCATGGCTGACTAATTTTTTTTATTTATGCAGAGGCCGAGGCCGCCTCGGCCTCTGAGC
TATTCCAGAAGTAGTGAGGAGGCTTTTTTGGAGGCCTAGGCTTTTGCAAAAAGCTCCTCGATCGAGGGGC
TCGCATCTCTCCTTCACGCGCCCGCCGCCCTACCTGAGGCCGCCATCCACGCCGGTTGAGTCGCGTTCTG
CCGCCTCCCGCCTGTGGTGCCTCCTGAACTGCGTCCGCCGTCTAGGTAAGTTTAAAGCTCAGGTCGAGAC
CGGGCCTTTGTCCGGCGCTCCCTTGGAGCCTACCTAGACTCAGCCGGCTCTCCACGCTTTGCCTGACCCT
GCTTGCTCAACTCTACGTCTTTGTTTCGTTTTCTGTTCTGCGCCGTTACAGATCCAAGCTCTGAAAAACC
AGAAAGTTAACTGGTAAGTTTAGTCTTTTTGTCTTTTATTTCAGGTCCCGGATCCGGTGGTGGTGCAAAT
CAAAGAACTGCTCCTCAGTGGATGTTGCCTTTACTTCTAGGCCTGTACGGAAGTGTTACTTCTGCTCTAA
AAGCTGCGGAATTCCGGAATTTCCTCGAGATGGAACTGTGGCGCTTGATACCGAACGGCACGGAATCGGT
TACGGTGGACGCTCAACAGATATTGGGTTTTCCGTCGGTGATATCGTCGACGGTGGAGGACATCTTTGGC
TCCAATCGGATACAGAAGTCGATTCGGATGCTGGAATCAACGGAGGCGACGGCATTTGGCGATGTGTCCG
TGGATCACGTGGACGAATACGAACCGTACGCGGACCGGTTGGAGACCTACATAGTGCCGGTGGTGTTTGC
CATCATATTCATCGTGGGCATCCTGGGCAATGGGACTCTGGTTATCATCTTTCTGCGGCATCGAGCCATG
CGAAACATTCCAAACACCTACATCTTCTCGCTGGCTTTGGCAGACCTTCTGGTTATCTTCGTGTGCGTTC
CGTTGGCGTCGATAATTTACACCCTGGAATCGTGGCCCTGGGGTGTCACTCTGTGTCGCGTGACCGAGTG
CTTCCGAGAAATCAGCATCGGCGTTTCGGTGTTCACCCTTACTGCCCTGGCAGCCGATCGATACTGCGCC
ATTGTCAACCCTTTACGGAAGCTGCAGACTCGCCCAGTCACGGTCATTGTGGCGGTGCTCATCTGGTTGC
TGGCGATTGCTTTCGCCATTCCCTCGGCAGCCATTTCGGACGTGGTGGTGGTGAAAATTGAGTCCAACAA
AACCATCGAATATTGTTCACCGTTCGGACAGCCAAGCGAAAGCGCTACAGCTTACACCAAATACAAAACC
ATCATCAATTCGGTCATTTACTACTTCCTTCCGCTGGCCATCATCGGCATCCTGTACATCCTGATGGCGT
ACCGATTGCACGTCAGCGCCCGGGACATGCCAGGGGAAAACGCCGGCCCACAGAGTCGTTCCCAGGCCAG
GGCCCGGAGACACGTGGCACGGATGGTGATTACCTTCGTGGTGGTTTTCATCATCTGCTTCCTGCCGCAC
CACGTGTTCCAGCTGTGGTTCCATCTGAATCCAAACTCCCTGTTCGAGTACGACGATTTCTGGCACATCC
TGCGGATAACCGGCTTCCTTTTGAGTTTTCTCAACTCATGCATCAACCCGGTGGCCCTGTACTGCGTTTC
CGGCGTATTTCGGCAGCACTTCCACCGGTACCTGTGCTGTCGGCAGATGTCCGTTCAGCGGCGCATCGGC
ATGTCCTCGGTTGGCAATGCTTGCGAAACGAGTTTTGTGTCGACGATTCGACGCTCGCAGCATAACCACA
GCATCCGGAAGTCCCTGTCGGTTCACTCGGTCCAGAGCACGAAGAGGTGAGCGGCCGCTAGACTAGTCTA
GAGAAAAAACCTCCCACACCTCCCCCTGAACCTGAAACATAAAATGAATGCAATTGTTGTTGTTAACTTG
TTTATTGCAGCTTATAATGGTTACAAATAAAGCAATAGCATCACAAATTTCACAAATAAAGCATTTTTTT
CACTGCATTCTAGTTGTGGTTTGTCCAAACTCATCAATGTATCTTATCATGTCTGGATCCCCGGGTACCG
AGCTCGAATTAATTCCTCTTCCGCTTCCTCGCTCACTGACTCGCTGCGCTCGGTCGTTCGGCTGCGGCGA
GCGGTATCAGCTCACTCAAAGGCGGTAATACGGTTATCCACAGAATCAGGGGATAACGCAGGAAAGAACA
TGTGAGCAAAAGGCCAGCAAAAGGCCAGGAACCGTAAAAAGGCCGCGTTGCTGGCGTTTTTCCATAGGCT
CCGCCCCCCTGACGAGCATCACAAAAATCGACGCTCAAGTCAGAGGTGGCGAAACCCGACAGGACTATAA
AGATACCAGGCGTTTCCCCCTGGAAGCTCCCTCGTGCGCTCTCCTGTTCCGACCCTGCCGCTTACCGGAT
ACCTGTCCGCCTTTCTCCCTTCGGGAAGCGTGGCGCTTTCTCATAGCTCACGCTGTAGGTATCTCAGTTC
GGTGTAGGTCGTTCGCTCCAAGCTGGGCTGTGTGCACGAACCCCCCGTTCAGCCCGACCGCTGCGCCTTA
TCCGGTAACTATCGTCTTGAGTCCAACCCGGTAAGACACGACTTATCGCCACTGGCAGCAGCCACTGGTA
ACAGGATTAGCAGAGCGAGGTATGTAGGCGGTGCTACAGAGTTCTTGAAGTGGTGGCCTAACTACGGCTA
CACTAGAAGAACAGTATTTGGTATCTGCGCTCTGCTGAAGCCAGTTACCTTCGGAAAAAGAGTTGGTAGC
TCTTGATCCGGCAAACAAACCACCGCTGGTAGCGGTGGTTTTTTTGTTTGCAAGCAGCAGATTACGCGCA
GAAAAAAAGGATCTCAAGAAGATCCTTTGATCTTTTCTACGGGGTCTGACGCTCAGTGGAACGAAAACTC
ACGTTAAGGGATTTTGGTCATGAGATTATCAAAAAGGATCTTCACCTAGATCCTTTTAAATTAAAAATGA
AGTTTTAAATCAATCTAAAGTATATATGAGTAAACTTGGTCTGACAGTTACCAATGCTTAATCAGTGAGG
CACCTATCTCAGCGATCTGTCTATTTCGTTCATCCATAGTTGCCTGACTCCCCGTCGTGTAGATAACTAC
GATACGGGAGGGCTTACCATCTGGCCCCAGTGCTGCAATGATACCGCGAGACCCACGCTCACCGGCTCCA
GATTTATCAGCAATAAACCAGCCAGCCGGAAGGGCCGAGCGCAGAAGTGGTCCTGCAACTTTATCCGCCT
CCATCCAGTCTATTAATTGTTGCCGGGAAGCTAGAGTAAGTAGTTCGCCAGTTAATAGTTTGCGCAACGT
TGTTGCCATTGCTACAGGCATCGTGGTGTCACGCTCGTCGTTTGGTATGGCTTCATTCAGCTCCGGTTCC
CAACGATCAAGGCGAGTTACATGATCCCCCATGTTGTGCAAAAAAGCGGTTAGCTCCTTCGGTCCTCCGA
TCGTTGTCAGAAGTAAGTTGGCCGCAGTGTTATCACTCATGGTTATGGCAGCACTGCATAATTCTCTTAC
TGTCATGCCATCCGTAAGATGCTTTTCTGTGACTGGTGAGTACTCAACCAAGTCATTCTGAGAATAGTGT
ATGCGGCGACCGAGTTGCTCTTGCCCGGCGTCAATACGGGATAATACCGCGCCACATAGCAGAACTTTAA
AAGTGCTCATCATTGGAAAACGTTCTTCGGGGCGAAAACTCTCAAGGATCTTACCGCTGTTGAGATCCAG
TTCGATGTAACCCACTCGTGCACCCAACTGATCTTCAGCATCTTTTACTTTCACCAGCGTTTCTGGGTGA
GCAAAAACAGGAAGGCAAAATGCCGCAAAAAAGGGAATAAGGGCGACACGGAAATGTTGAATACTCATAC
TCTTCCTTTTTCAATATTATTGAAGCATTTATCAGGGTTATTGTCTCATGAGCGGATACATATTTGAATG
TATTTAGAAAAATAAACAAATAGGGGTTCCGCGCACATTTCCCCGAAAAGTGCCACCTGCAAGCTTGGCT
GTGGAAT
Features (pLannotate 1.2.2; 8 found; start..end, strand, type, name):
      1..330     +  promoter       SV40 promoter: SV40 enhancer and early promoter
    346..614     +  LTR            5' LTR (truncated): truncated 5' long terminal repeat (LTR) from human T-cell leukemia virus (HTLV) type 1
    644..740     +  intron         SV40 intron: modified SV40 intron with splice donor and acceptor sites
    998..2017    +  CDS            CCHa2-R (fragment): CCH2R_DROME - Experimental evidence at transcript level: Swiss-Prot protein existence level 2. Receptor for the neuropeptide CCHamide-2. From Drosophila melanogaster (Fruit fly).
   2165..2299    +  polyA_signal   SV40 poly(A) signal: SV40 polyadenylation signal
   2509..3097    -  rep_origin     ori: high-copy-number ColE1/pMB1/pBR322/pUC origin of replication
   3268..4128    -  CDS            AmpR: β-lactamase; bla; confers resistance to ampicillin, carbenicillin, and related antibiotics
   4129..4233    -  promoter       AmpR promoter: bla
