[The description below was written by a language model from this plasmid's Addgene catalogue record and pLannotate feature annotations shown in this document.]
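Description:
AAEL017410 MIP R is a mammalian expression plasmid built on the pME18s backbone that carries the coding sequence of an Aedes aegypti neuropeptide receptor, recorded as the CCHamide-2 receptor. The sequenced construct is about 4.3 kb. It is propagated in E. coli through a high-copy ColE1/pUC-type origin and selected with ampicillin via the β-lactamase gene and its native bla promoter. No mammalian selection marker appears in the feature table, which fits use by transient transfection.

Expression is driven by a composite promoter: the SV40 enhancer and early promoter are followed by a truncated HTLV-1 5' LTR segment, an arrangement generally known as the SRα promoter, which boosts transcription in many mammalian cell lines. A modified SV40 intron with splice donor and acceptor sites sits downstream and can improve mRNA processing. The receptor open reading frame follows and is terminated by an SV40 polyadenylation signal. The annotation software labels the insert as a fragment of the Drosophila melanogaster CCHa2-R, which reflects homology matching to the nearest database entry rather than the true source, since the catalogue gives the species as Aedes aegypti. No epitope tags or reporters are annotated.

Two inconsistencies in the record are worth noting. The plasmid name implies a "MIP" receptor, while the insert field names the CCHamide-2 receptor. The cloning method is listed as Gateway, while the depositor comment describes insertion at NotI and XhoI sites. The stated purpose is expression of the mosquito receptor in mammalian cells, and the associated publication concerns small-molecule agonists of a mosquito neuropeptide receptor. The specific assay used with this plasmid is not stated.
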