Addgene plasmid #115411: AAEL017410 MIP R
Purpose: Expresses Ae. aegypti receptor in mammalian cells
Depositing lab: Leslie Vosshall. Depositing organization: Rockefeller University. Publication: Small-Molecule Agonists of Ae. aegypti Neuropeptide Y Receptor Block Mosquito Biting. Duvall LB, Ramos-Espiritu L, Barsoum KE, Glickman JF, Vosshall LB. Cell. 2019 Feb 7;176(4):687-701.e5. doi: 10.1016/j.cell.2018.12.004. PubMed 30735632.
Backbone
  Vector backbone: pME18s
  Vector type: Mammalian Expression
Growth in bacteria
  Bacterial resistance: Ampicillin, 100 μg/mL
  Growth temperature: 37°C
  Growth strain: DH5alpha
  Copy number: High Copy
Gene/Insert
  Gene/Insert name: CCHamide-2 receptor
  Species: Aedes aegypti
  GenBank ID: XP_021708650.1
  Cloning method: Gateway Cloning
Terms and licenses: Academic/Nonprofit Terms; Industry Terms: Not Available to Industry
Depositor comments: The neuropeptide CDS was inserted into the pME18s plasmid using NotI and XhoI sites.
How to cite: AAEL017410 MIP R was a gift from Leslie Vosshall (Addgene plasmid # 115411 ; http://n2t.net/addgene:115411 ; RRID:Addgene_115411)
