>Addgene plasmid #115411 | AAEL017410 MIP R | depositor partial sequence | sequence record 217417 | neuropeptide CDS
ATGGAACTGTGGCGCTTGATACCGAACGGCACGGAATCGGTTACGGTGGACGCTCAACAGATATTGGGTT
TTCCGTCGGTGATATCGTCGACGGTGGAGGACATCTTTGGCTCCAATCGGATACAGAAGTCGATTCGGAT
GCTGGAATCAACGGAGGCGACGGCATTTGGCGATGTGTCCGTGGATCACGTGGACGAATACGAACCGTAC
GCGGACCGGTTGGAGACCTACATAGTGCCGGTGGTGTTTGCCATCATATTCATCGTGGGCATCCTGGGCA
ATGGGACTCTGGTTATCATCTTTCTGCGGCATCGAGCCATGCGAAACATTCCAAACACCTACATCTTCTC
GCTGGCTTTGGCAGACCTTCTGGTTATCTTCGTGTGCGTTCCGTTGGCGTCGATAATTTACACCCTGGAA
TCGTGGCCCTGGGGTGTCACTCTGTGTCGCGTGACCGAGTGCTTCCGAGAAATCAGCATCGGCGTTTCGG
TGTTCACCCTTACTGCCCTGGCAGCCGATCGATACTGCGCCATTGTCAACCCTTTACGGAAGCTGCAGAC
TCGCCCAGTCACGGTCATTGTGGCGGTGCTCATCTGGTTGCTGGCGATTGCTTTCGCCATTCCCTCGGCA
GCCATTTCGGACGTGGTGGTGGTGAAAATTGAGTCCAACAAAACCATCGAATATTGTTCACCGTTCGGAC
AGCCAAGCGAAAGCGCTACAGCTTACACCAAATACAAAACCATCATCAATTCGGTCATTTACTACTTCCT
TCCGCTGGCCATCATCGGCATCCTGTACATCCTGATGGCGTACCGATTGCACGTCAGCGCCCGGGACATG
CCAGGGGAAAACGCCGGCCCACAGAGTCGTTCCCAGGCCAGGGCCCGGAGACACGTGGCACGGATGGTGA
TTACCTTCGTGGTGGTTTTCATCATCTGCTTCCTGCCGCACCACGTGTTCCAGCTGTGGTTCCATCTGAA
TCCRAACTCCCTGTTCGAGTAYGACGATTTCTGGCACATCCTGCGGATAACCGGCTTCCTTTTGAGTTTT
CTCAACTCATGCATCAACCCGGTGGCCCTGTACTGCGTTTCCGGCGTATTTCGGCAGCACTTCCACCGGT
ACCTGTGCTGTCGGCAGATGTCCGTTCAGCGGCGCATCGGCATGTCCTCGGTTGGCAATGCTTGCGAAAC
GAGTTTTGTGTCGACGATTCGACGCTCGCAGCATAACCACAGCATCCGGAAGTCCCTGTCGGTTCACTCG
GTCCAGAGCACGAAGAGGTGA
